Addgene plasmid #221974: ND2 alphaDdCBE C1
Purpose: Expresses mitochondrial cytosine base editor arm in mammalian cells
Depositing lab: Stephen Ekker. Depositing organization: Mayo Foundation for Medical Education and Research. Publication: Unconstrained Precision Mitochondrial Genome Editing with alphaDdCBEs. Castillo SR, Simone BW, Clark KJ, Devaux P, Ekker SC. Hum Gene Ther. 2024 Sep 24. doi: 10.1089/hum.2024.073. PubMed 39212664.
Backbone
  Vector backbone: pCMV
  Backbone size w/o insert (bp): 4717
  Vector type: Mammalian Expression, CRISPR
  Selectable markers: Blasticidin
Growth in bacteria
  Bacterial resistance: Ampicillin, 100 μg/mL
  Growth temperature: 30°C
  Growth strain: NEB Stable
  Copy number: High Copy
Gene/Insert
  Gene/Insert name: COX8A MTS-3xFLAG-TALE NT-alphaN-ND2 TALE C1 repeats-TALE CTD-DddAtox 1397C-UGI-ATP5B 3'UTR
  Species: Synthetic
  Insert size (bp): 2899
  Mutation: TALE: Q231R, W232G, S233A
  Promoter: CMV
  Tag / fusion protein: 3xFLAG (N terminal on backbone)
  Cloning method: Golden Gate
  Sequencing primers: 5′ T7; 3′ ACACCCGCCGCGCTTAATGC
Terms and licenses: Academic/Nonprofit Terms; Industry Terms: Not Available to Industry
Depositor comments: 5' Cloning Site: BsmBI (Not Destroyed), 3' Cloning Site: BsmBI (Not Destroyed). Please visit https://www.biorxiv.org/content/10.1101/2024.05.13.593977v1 for bioRxiv preprint.
How to cite: ND2 alphaDdCBE C1 was a gift from Stephen Ekker (Addgene plasmid # 221974 ; http://n2t.net/addgene:221974 ; RRID:Addgene_221974)
