[The description below was written by a language model from this plasmid's Addgene catalogue record and pLannotate feature annotations shown in this document.]
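Description:
ND2 alphaDdCBE C1 is a 7.6 kb mammalian expression plasmid on a pCMV backbone that encodes one arm of a TALE-based, split-DddA mitochondrial cytosine base editor directed at the mitochondrial ND2 gene. It is maintained in E. coli through a high-copy ColE1/pUC-type origin with ampicillin resistance (AmpR under its own bla promoter) and also carries an f1 origin. For selection in mammalian cells, an SV40 promoter (with a bacterial EM7 promoter in tandem) drives the blasticidin S deaminase gene, followed by an SV40 polyadenylation signal. The short bleomycin-resistance fragments annotated after BSD appear to be backbone remnants rather than functional markers.

The payload is a synthetic open reading frame driven by the CMV enhancer and promoter, with a T7 promoter just upstream that also serves as a sequencing primer site. It begins with the COX8A mitochondrial targeting sequence, which directs import into the mitochondrial matrix, followed by a 3xFLAG tag for detection. Next come a TALE N-terminal domain carrying the Q231R, W232G and S233A substitutions (the "alphaN" variant), the ND2 C1 repeat array assembled by Golden Gate cloning between retained BsmBI sites, and the TALE C-terminal domain. The feature table annotates only the flanking TALE regions as avrBs3 fragments, leaving the repeat array and the deaminase unannotated. The fusion ends with the DddAtox 1397C split half and a uracil glycosylase inhibitor (UGI), which blocks excision of the uracil intermediate, followed by the ATP5B 3' UTR. The DddAtox half is inactive on its own, so this arm is meant to be co-expressed with a partner arm carrying the complementary half, which reconstitutes deaminase activity at the target site for C-to-T editing of mitochondrial DNA.
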