Features (pLannotate 1.2.2; 25 found; start..end, strand, type, name):
     28..80      -  misc_feature   bom (fragment): basis of mobility region from pBR322
    235..614     +  enhancer       CMV enhancer: human cytomegalovirus immediate early enhancer
    615..818     +  promoter       CMV promoter: human cytomegalovirus (CMV) immediate early promoter
    814..847     +  LTR            5' LTR (truncated) (fragment): truncated 5' long terminal repeat (LTR) from HIV-1
    863..881     +  promoter       T7 promoter: promoter for bacteriophage T7 RNA polymerase
    910..993     +  CDS            COX8A (fragment): COX8A_HUMAN - Also known as COX8, COX8L. Experimental evidence at protein level: Swiss-Prot protein existence level 1. Component of the cytochrome c oxidase, the last enzyme in the mitochondrial electron transport chain which drives oxidative phosphorylation. The respiratory chain contains 3 multisubunit complexes succinate dehydrogenase (complex II, CII), ubiquinol- cytochrome c oxidoreductase (cytochrome b-c1 complex, complex III, CIII) and cytochrome c oxidase (complex IV, CIV), that cooperate to transfer electrons derived from NADH and succinate to molecular oxygen, creating an electrochem
    994..1059    +  CDS            3xFLAG: three tandem FLAG® epitope tags, followed by an enterokinase cleavage site
   1072..1578    +  CDS            avrBs3 (fragment): AVRB3_XANEU - Experimental evidence at protein level: Swiss-Prot protein existence level 1. Avirulence protein. Acts as a transcription factor in C.annuum plants. In susceptible plants lacking the Bs3 resistance gene induces expression of a number of genes, including genes homologous to a family of auxin-induced genes, alpha-expansin genes, pectate lyase, anthocyanidin glucoside rhamnosyl transferase and at least one transcription factor, UPA20. Their expression leads to plant hypertrophy in mesophyll cells, probably mainly mediated by UPA20 (PubMed:17962565). In resistant plants induces the h
   3169..3315    +  CDS            avrBs3 (fragment): AVRB3_XANEU - Experimental evidence at protein level: Swiss-Prot protein existence level 1. Avirulence protein. Acts as a transcription factor in C.annuum plants. In susceptible plants lacking the Bs3 resistance gene induces expression of a number of genes, including genes homologous to a family of auxin-induced genes, alpha-expansin genes, pectate lyase, anthocyanidin glucoside rhamnosyl transferase and at least one transcription factor, UPA20. Their expression leads to plant hypertrophy in mesophyll cells, probably mainly mediated by UPA20 (PubMed:17962565). In resistant plants induces the h
   3400..3648    +  CDS            UGI: UNGI_BPPB2 - Experimental evidence at protein level: Swiss-Prot protein existence level 1. This protein binds specifically and reversibly to the host uracil-DNA glycosylase, preventing removal of uracil residues from PBS2 DNA by the host uracil-excision repair system. From Bacillus phage PBS2 (Bacteriophage PBS2).
   3806..3827    +  promoter       SV40 promoter (fragment): SV40 enhancer and early promoter
   3848..4276    +  rep_origin     f1 ori (sequence partly withheld): f1 bacteriophage origin of replication; arrow indicates direction of (+) strand synthesis
   4290..4619    +  promoter       SV40 promoter: SV40 enhancer and early promoter
   4667..4714    +  promoter       EM7 promoter: synthetic bacterial promoter&nbsp
   4733..5131    +  CDS            BSD: blasticidin S deaminase; Aspergillus terreus BSD; confers resistance to blasticidin
   5132..5159    +  CDS            BleoR (fragment): antibiotic-binding protein; Sh ble from Streptoalloteichus hindustanus; confers resistance to bleomycin, phleomycin, and Zeocin™
   5169..5294    +  CDS            ble (fragment): BLE_KLEPN - Experimental evidence at protein level: Swiss-Prot protein existence level 1. Binding protein with a strong affinity to the bleomycin family of antibiotics. Binds to CL990; an antimitotic-antibiotic compound. From Klebsiella pneumoniae.
   5289..5410    +  polyA_signal   SV40 poly(A) signal: SV40 polyadenylation signal
   5483..5499    -  protein_bind   lac operator: The lac repressor binds to the lac operator to inhibit transcription in E. coli. This inhibition can be relieved by adding lactose or isopropyl-β-D-thiogalactopyranoside (IPTG). lac repressor encoded by lacI
   5507..5537    -  promoter       lac promoter: promoter for the E. coli lac operon
   5552..5573    -  protein_bind   CAP binding site: CAP binding activates transcription in the presence of cAMP. E. coli catabolite activator protein
   5586..5678    -  CDS            lacI (fragment): lac repressor; lacI; The lac repressor binds to the lac operator to inhibit transcription in E. coli. This inhibition can be relieved by adding lactose or isopropyl-β-D-thiogalactopyranoside (IPTG).
   5861..6449    -  rep_origin     ori: high-copy-number ColE1/pMB1/pBR322/pUC origin of replication
   6620..7480    -  CDS            AmpR: β-lactamase; bla; confers resistance to ampicillin, carbenicillin, and related antibiotics
   7481..7585    -  promoter       AmpR promoter: bla
>Addgene plasmid #221974 | ND2 alphaDdCBE C1 | addgene full sequence | sequence record 438638 | Addgene NGS Result
GACGGATCGGGAGATCTCCCGATCCCCTATGGTGCACTCTCAGTACAATCTGCTCTGATGCCGCATAGTT
AAGCCAGTATCTGCTCCCTGCTTGTGTGTTGGAGGTCGCTGAGTAGTGCGCGAGCAAAATTTAAGCTACA
ACAAGGCAAGGCTTGACCGACAATTGCATGAAGAATCTGCTTAGGGTTAGGCGTTTTGCGCTGCTTCGCG
ATGTACGGGCCAGATATACGCGTTGACATTGATTATTGACTAGTTATTAATAGTAATCAATTACGGGGTC
ATTAGTTCATAGCCCATATATGGAGTTCCGCGTTACATAACTTACGGTAAATGGCCCGCCTGGCTGACCG
CCCAACGACCCCCGCCCATTGACGTCAATAATGACGTATGTTCCCATAGTAACGCCAATAGGGACTTTCC
ATTGACGTCAATGGGTGGAGTATTTACGGTAAACTGCCCACTTGGCAGTACATCAAGTGTATCATATGCC
AAGTACGCCCCCTATTGACGTCAATGACGGTAAATGGCCCGCCTGGCATTATGCCCAGTACATGACCTTA
TGGGACTTTCCTACTTGGCAGTACATCTACGTATTAGTCATCGCTATTACCATGGTGATGCGGTTTTGGC
AGTACATCAATGGGCGTGGATAGCGGTTTGACTCACGGGGATTTCCAAGTCTCCACCCCATTGACGTCAA
TGGGAGTTTGTTTTGGCACCAAAATCAACGGGACTTTCCAAAATGTCGTAACAACTCCGCCCCATTGACG
CAAATGGGCGGTAGGCGTGTACGGTGGGAGGTCTATATAAGCAGAGCTCTCTGGCTAACTAGAGAACCCA
CTGCTTACTGGCTTATCGAAATTAATACGACTCACTATAGGGAGACCCAAGCTGGCTAGCACCATGGCCT
CCGTTCTGACCCCGCTGCTGCTGCGTGGCCTGACCGGCTCCGCTCGTCGTCTGCCAGTTCCGCGTGCGAA
AATCCATTCCCTGGACTACAAAGACCATGACGGTGATTATAAAGATCATGACATCGATTACAAGGATGAC
GATGACAAGATGGACATCGCGGATCTGCGTACCCTGGGTTACAGCCAGCAGCAGCAGGAGAAGATCAAGC
CAAAGGTGCGCAGCACCGTGGCCCAGCACCATGAAGCTCTGGTGGGTCACGGCTTCACCCACGCGCACAT
CGTGGCTCTGAGCCAGCACCCAGCCGCGCTGGGTACCGTGGCCGTGAAATATCAGGACATGATTGCTGCC
CTGCCAGAGGCTACCCATGAAGCGATTGTGGGTGTGGGCAAGAGAGGAGCCGGTGCTCGTGCGCTGGAGG
CCCTGCTGACCGTGGCCGGTGAACTGCGTGGCCCGCCGCTGCAGCTGGATACCGGCCAGCTGCTGAAAAT
CGCGAAACGTGGCGGTGTGACCGCTGTGGAAGCTGTGCATGCCTGGCGTAATGCTCTGACCGGTGCCCCC
CTGAACCTGACCCCGGACCAAGTGGTGGCTATCGCCAGCAACGGTGGCGGCAAGCAAGCGCTCGAAACGG
TGCAGCGGCTGTTGCCGGTGCTGTGCCAGGACCATGGCCTGACCCCGGACCAAGTGGTGGCTATCGCCAG
CAACGGTGGCGGCAAGCAAGCGCTCGAAACGGTGCAGCGGCTGTTGCCGGTGCTGTGCCAGGACCATGGC
CTGACCCCGGACCAAGTGGTGGCTATCGCCAGCAACATTGGCGGCAAGCAAGCGCTCGAAACGGTGCAGC
GGCTGTTGCCGGTGCTGTGCCAGGACCATGGCCTGACCCCGGACCAAGTGGTGGCTATCGCCAGCAACGG
TGGCGGCAAGCAAGCGCTCGAAACGGTGCAGCGGCTGTTGCCGGTGCTGTGCCAGGACCATGGCCTGACT
CCGGACCAAGTGGTGGCTATCGCCAGCCACGATGGCGGCAAGCAAGCGCTCGAAACGGTGCAGCGGCTGT
TGCCGGTGCTGTGCCAGGACCATGGCCTGACTCCGGACCAAGTGGTGGCTATCGCCAGCCACGATGGCGG
CAAGCAAGCGCTCGAAACGGTGCAGCGGCTGTTGCCGGTGCTGTGCCAGGACCATGGCCTGACCCCGGAC
CAAGTGGTGGCTATCGCCAGCAACATTGGCGGCAAGCAAGCGCTCGAAACGGTGCAGCGGCTGTTGCCGG
TGCTGTGCCAGGACCATGGCCTCACACCCGATCAGGTCGTGGCTATCGCCAGCAACGGTGGCGGCAAGCA
AGCGCTCGAAACGGTGCAGCGGCTGTTGCCGGTGCTGTGCCAGGACCATGGCCTGACTCCGGACCAAGTG
GTGGCTATCGCCAGCCACGATGGCGGCAAGCAAGCGCTCGAAACGGTGCAGCGGCTGTTGCCGGTGCTGT
GCCAGGACCATGGCCTGACCCCGGACCAAGTGGTGGCTATCGCCAGCAACATTGGCGGCAAGCAAGCGCT
CGAAACGGTGCAGCGGCTGTTGCCGGTGCTGTGCCAGGACCATGGCCTGACCCCGGACCAAGTGGTGGCT
ATCGCCAGCAACGGTGGCGGCAAGCAAGCGCTCGAAACGGTGCAGCGGCTGTTGCCGGTGCTGTGCCAGG
ACCATGGCCTGACCCCGGACCAAGTGGTGGCTATCGCCAGCAACATTGGCGGCAAGCAAGCGCTCGAAAC
GGTGCAGCGGCTGTTGCCGGTGCTGTGCCAGGACCATGGCCTGACCCCGGACCAAGTGGTGGCTATCGCC
AGCAACAATGGCGGCAAGCAAGCGCTCGAAACGGTGCAGCGGCTGTTGCCGGTGCTGTGCCAGGACCATG
GCCTGACTCCGGACCAAGTGGTGGCTATCGCCAGCCACGATGGCGGCAAGCAAGCGCTCGAAACGGTGCA
GCGGCTGTTGCCGGTGCTGTGCCAGGACCATGGCCTGACCCCGGACCAAGTGGTGGCTATCGCCAGCAAC
ATTGGCGGCAAGCAAGCGCTCGAAACGGTGCAGCGGCTGTTGCCGGTGCTGTGCCAGGACCATGGCCTGA
CCCCGGACCAAGTGGTGGCTATCGCCAGCAACAATGGCGGCAAGCAAGCGCTCGAAACGGTGCAGCGGCT
GTTGCCGGTGCTGTGCCAGGACCATGGCCTGACCCCGGACCAAGTGGTGGCTATCGCCAGCAACAATGGC
GGCAAGCAAGCGCTCGAAAGCATTGTGGCCCAGCTGAGCCGGCCTGATCCGGCGTTGGCCGCGTTGACCA
ACGATCACCTGGTGGCCCTGGCCTGCCTGGGCGGTCGTCCGGCCCTGGATGCGGTGAAGAAAGGCCTGGG
TGGATCCGCCATTCCAGTGAAGCGCGGCGCTACCGGTGAAACCAAAGTGTTTACCGGTAACAGCAACAGC
CCGAAGAGCCCGACCAAAGGCGGTTGCTCTGGCGGCTCAACTAATCTGAGCGACATCATTGAGAAGGAGA
CTGGGAAACAGCTGGTCATTCAGGAGTCCATCCTGATGCTGCCTGAGGAGGTGGAGGAAGTGATCGGCAA
CAAGCCAGAGTCTGACATCCTGGTGCACACCGCCTACGACGAGTCCACAGATGAGAATGTGATGCTGCTG
ACCTCTGACGCCCCCGAGTATAAGCCTTGGGCCCTGGTCATCCAGGATTCTAACGGCGAGAATAAGATCA
AGATGCTGTGATAAGGGGTCTTTGTCCTCTGTACTGTCTCTCTCCTTGCCCCTAACCCAAAAAGCTTCAT
TTTTCTGTGTAGGCTGCACAAGAGCCTTGATTGAAGATATATTCTTTCTGAACAGTATTTAAGGTTTCCA
ATAAAATGTACACCCCTCAGAACTTCTGAGGCGGAAAGAACCAGCTGGGGCTCTAGGGGGTATCCCC
[124 nt withheld, positions 3848-3971]
C
[91 nt withheld, positions 3973-4063]
A
[49 nt withheld, positions 4065-4113]
CCTTTGACGTTGGAGTCCACGTTCTTT
[37 nt withheld, positions 4141-4177]
ACCCTATCTCGGTCTATTCTTTTGATTTATAAGGGATTTTGCCGATTTCGGCCTATTGGTTAAAAAATGA
GCTGATTTAACAAAAATTTAACGCGAATTAATTCTGTGGAATGTGTGTCAGTTAGGGTGTGGAAAGTCCC
CAGGCTCCCCAGCAGGCAGAAGTATGCAAAGCATGCATCTCAATTAGTCAGCAACCAGGTGTGGAAAGTC
CCCAGGCTCCCCAGCAGGCAGAAGTATGCAAAGCATGCATCTCAATTAGTCAGCAACCATAGTCCCGCCC
CTAACTCCGCCCATCCCGCCCCTAACTCCGCCCAGTTCCGCCCATTCTCCGCCCCATGGCTGACTAATTT
TTTTTATTTATGCAGAGGCCGAGGCCGCCTCTGCCTCTGAGCTATTCCAGAAGTAGTGAGGAGGCTTTTT
TGGAGGCCTAGGCTTTTGCAAAAAGCTCCCGGGAGCTTGTATATCCATTTTCGGATCTGATCAGCACGTG
TTGACAATTAATCATCGGCATAGTATATCGGCATAGTATAATACGACAAGGTGAGGAACTAAACCATGGC
CAAGCCTTTGTCTCAAGAAGAATCCACCCTCATTGAAAGAGCAACGGCTACAATCAACAGCATCCCCATC
TCTGAAGACTACAGCGTCGCCAGCGCAGCTCTCTCTAGCGACGGCCGCATCTTCACTGGTGTCAATGTAT
ATCATTTTACTGGGGGACCTTGTGCAGAACTCGTGGTGCTGGGCACTGCTGCTGCTGCGGCAGCTGGCAA
CCTGACTTGTATCGTCGCGATCGGAAATGAGAACAGGGGCATCTTGAGCCCCTGCGGACGGTGCCGACAG
GTGCTTCTCGATCTGCATCCTGGGATCAAAGCCATAGTGAAGGACAGTGATGGACAGCCGACGGCAGTTG
GGATTCGTGAATTGCTGCCCTCTGGTTATGTGTGGGAGGGCTAAGCACTTCGTGGCCGAGGAGCAGGACT
GACACGTGCTACGAGATTTCGATTCCACCGCCGCCTTCTATGAAAGGTTGGGCTTCGGAATCGTTTTCCG
GGACGCCGGCTGGATGATCCTCCAGCGCGGGGATCTCATGCTGGAGTTCTTCGCCCACCCCAACTTGTTT
ATTGCAGCTTATAATGGTTACAAATAAAGCAATAGCATCACAAATTTCACAAATAAAGCATTTTTTTCAC
TGCATTCTAGTTGTGGTTTGTCCAAACTCATCAATGTATCTTATCATGTCTGTATACCGTCGACCTCTAG
CTAGAGCTTGGCGTAATCATGGTCATAGCTGTTTCCTGTGTGAAATTGTTATCCGCTCACAATTCCACAC
AACATACGAGCCGGAAGCATAAAGTGTAAAGCCTGGGGTGCCTAATGAGTGAGCTAACTCACATTAATTG
CGTTGCGCTCACTGCCCGCTTTCCAGTCGGGAAACCTGTCGTGCCAGCTGCATTAATGAATCGGCCAACG
CGCGGGGAGAGGCGGTTTGCGTATTGGGCGCTCTTCCGCTTCCTCGCTCACTGACTCGCTGCGCTCGGTC
GTTCGGCTGCGGCGAGCGGTATCAGCTCACTCAAAGGCGGTAATACGGTTATCCACAGAATCAGGGGATA
ACGCAGGAAAGAACATGTGAGCAAAAGGCCAGCAAAAGGCCAGGAACCGTAAAAAGGCCGCGTTGCTGGC
GTTTTTCCATAGGCTCCGCCCCCCTGACGAGCATCACAAAAATCGACGCTCAAGTCAGAGGTGGCGAAAC
CCGACAGGACTATAAAGATACCAGGCGTTTCCCCCTGGAAGCTCCCTCGTGCGCTCTCCTGTTCCGACCC
TGCCGCTTACCGGATACCTGTCCGCCTTTCTCCCTTCGGGAAGCGTGGCGCTTTCTCATAGCTCACGCTG
TAGGTATCTCAGTTCGGTGTAGGTCGTTCGCTCCAAGCTGGGCTGTGTGCACGAACCCCCCGTTCAGCCC
GACCGCTGCGCCTTATCCGGTAACTATCGTCTTGAGTCCAACCCGGTAAGACACGACTTATCGCCACTGG
CAGCAGCCACTGGTAACAGGATTAGCAGAGCGAGGTATGTAGGCGGTGCTACAGAGTTCTTGAAGTGGTG
GCCTAACTACGGCTACACTAGAAGAACAGTATTTGGTATCTGCGCTCTGCTGAAGCCAGTTACCTTCGGA
AAAAGAGTTGGTAGCTCTTGATCCGGCAAACAAACCACCGCTGGTAGCGGTGGTTTTTTTGTTTGCAAGC
AGCAGATTACGCGCAGAAAAAAAGGATCTCAAGAAGATCCTTTGATCTTTTCTACGGGGTCTGACGCTCA
GTGGAACGAAAACTCACGTTAAGGGATTTTGGTCATGAGATTATCAAAAAGGATCTTCACCTAGATCCTT
TTAAATTAAAAATGAAGTTTTAAATCAATCTAAAGTATATATGAGTAAACTTGGTCTGACAGTTACCAAT
GCTTAATCAGTGAGGCACCTATCTCAGCGATCTGTCTATTTCGTTCATCCATAGTTGCCTGACTCCCCGT
CGTGTAGATAACTACGATACGGGAGGGCTTACCATCTGGCCCCAGTGCTGCAATGATACCGCGAGACCCA
CGCTCACCGGCTCCAGATTTATCAGCAATAAACCAGCCAGCCGGAAGGGCCGAGCGCAGAAGTGGTCCTG
CAACTTTATCCGCCTCCATCCAGTCTATTAATTGTTGCCGGGAAGCTAGAGTAAGTAGTTCGCCAGTTAA
TAGTTTGCGCAACGTTGTTGCCATTGCTACAGGCATCGTGGTGTCACGCTCGTCGTTTGGTATGGCTTCA
TTCAGCTCCGGTTCCCAACGATCAAGGCGAGTTACATGATCCCCCATGTTGTGCAAAAAAGCGGTTAGCT
CCTTCGGTCCTCCGATCGTTGTCAGAAGTAAGTTGGCCGCAGTGTTATCACTCATGGTTATGGCAGCACT
GCATAATTCTCTTACTGTCATGCCATCCGTAAGATGCTTTTCTGTGACTGGTGAGTACTCAACCAAGTCA
TTCTGAGAATAGTGTATGCGGCGACCGAGTTGCTCTTGCCCGGCGTCAATACGGGATAATACCGCGCCAC
ATAGCAGAACTTTAAAAGTGCTCATCATTGGAAAACGTTCTTCGGGGCGAAAACTCTCAAGGATCTTACC
GCTGTTGAGATCCAGTTCGATGTAACCCACTCGTGCACCCAACTGATCTTCAGCATCTTTTACTTTCACC
AGCGTTTCTGGGTGAGCAAAAACAGGAAGGCAAAATGCCGCAAAAAAGGGAATAAGGGCGACACGGAAAT
GTTGAATACTCATACTCTTCCTTTTTCAATATTATTGAAGCATTTATCAGGGTTATTGTCTCATGAGCGG
ATACATATTTGAATGTATTTAGAAAAATAAACAAATAGGGGTTCCGCGCACATTTCCCCGAAAAGTGCCA
CCTGACGTC
