>Addgene plasmid #221974 | ND2 alphaDdCBE C1 | depositor partial sequence | sequence record 434655 | Partial
ATGGCCTCCGTTCTGACCCCGCTGCTGCTGCGTGGCCTGACCGGCTCCGCTCGTCGTCTGCCAGTTCCGC
GTGCGAAAATCCATTCCCTGGACTACAAAGACCATGACGGTGATTATAAAGATCATGACATCGATTACAA
GGATGACGATGACAAGATGGACATCGCGGATCTGCGTACCCTGGGTTACAGCCAGCAGCAGCAGGAGAAG
ATCAAGCCAAAGGTGCGCAGCACCGTGGCCCAGCACCATGAAGCTCTGGTGGGTCACGGCTTCACCCACG
CGCACATCGTGGCTCTGAGCCAGCACCCAGCCGCGCTGGGTACCGTGGCCGTGAAATATCAGGACATGAT
TGCTGCCCTGCCAGAGGCTACCCATGAAGCGATTGTGGGTGTGGGCAAGAGAGGAGCCGGTGCTCGTGCG
CTGGAGGCCCTGCTGACCGTGGCCGGTGAACTGCGTGGCCCGCCGCTGCAGCTGGATACCGGCCAGCTGC
TGAAAATCGCGAAACGTGGCGGTGTGACCGCTGTGGAAGCTGTGCATGCCTGGCGTAATGCTCTGACCGG
TGCCCCCCTGAACCTGACCCCGGACCAAGTGGTGGCTATCGCCAGCAACGGTGGCGGCAAGCAAGCGCTC
GAAACGGTGCAGCGGCTGTTGCCGGTGCTGTGCCAGGACCATGGCCTGACCCCGGACCAAGTGGTGGCTA
TCGCCAGCAACGGTGGCGGCAAGCAAGCGCTCGAAACGGTGCAGCGGCTGTTGCCGGTGCTGTGCCAGGA
CCATGGCCTGACCCCGGACCAAGTGGTGGCTATCGCCAGCAACATTGGCGGCAAGCAAGCGCTCGAAACG
GTGCAGCGGCTGTTGCCGGTGCTGTGCCAGGACCATGGCCTGACCCCGGACCAAGTGGTGGCTATCGCCA
GCAACGGTGGCGGCAAGCAAGCGCTCGAAACGGTGCAGCGGCTGTTGCCGGTGCTGTGCCAGGACCATGG
CCTGACTCCGGACCAAGTGGTGGCTATCGCCAGCCACGATGGCGGCAAGCAAGCGCTCGAAACGGTGCAG
CGGCTGTTGCCGGTGCTGTGCCAGGACCATGGCCTGACTCCGGACCAAGTGGTGGCTATCGCCAGCCACG
ATGGCGGCAAGCAAGCGCTCGAAACGGTGCAGCGGCTGTTGCCGGTGCTGTGCCAGGACCATGGCCTGAC
CCCGGACCAAGTGGTGGCTATCGCCAGCAACATTGGCGGCAAGCAAGCGCTCGAAACGGTGCAGCGGCTG
TTGCCGGTGCTGTGCCAGGACCATGGCCTCACACCCGATCAGGTCGTGGCTATCGCCAGCAACGGTGGCG
GCAAGCAAGCGCTCGAAACGGTGCAGCGGCTGTTGCCGGTGCTGTGCCAGGACCATGGCCTGACTCCGGA
CCAAGTGGTGGCTATCGCCAGCCACGATGGCGGCAAGCAAGCGCTCGAAACGGTGCAGCGGCTGTTGCCG
GTGCTGTGCCAGGACCATGGCCTGACCCCGGACCAAGTGGTGGCTATCGCCAGCAACATTGGCGGCAAGC
AAGCGCTCGAAACGGTGCAGCGGCTGTTGCCGGTGCTGTGCCAGGACCATGGCCTGACCCCGGACCAAGT
GGTGGCTATCGCCAGCAACGGTGGCGGCAAGCAAGCGCTCGAAACGGTGCAGCGGCTGTTGCCGGTGCTG
TGCCAGGACCATGGCCTGACCCCGGACCAAGTGGTGGCTATCGCCAGCAACATTGGCGGCAAGCAAGCGC
TCGAAACGGTGCAGCGGCTGTTGCCGGTGCTGTGCCAGGACCATGGCCTGACCCCGGACCAAGTGGTGGC
TATCGCCAGCAACAATGGCGGCAAGCAAGCGCTCGAAACGGTGCAGCGGCTGTTGCCGGTGCTGTGCCAG
GACCATGGCCTGACTCCGGACCAAGTGGTGGCTATCGCCAGCCACGATGGCGGCAAGCAAGCGCTCGAAA
CGGTGCAGCGGCTGTTGCCGGTGCTGTGCCAGGACCATGGCCTGACCCCGGACCAAGTGGTGGCTATCGC
CAGCAACATTGGCGGCAAGCAAGCGCTCGAAACGGTGCAGCGGCTGTTGCCGGTGCTGTGCCAGGACCAT
GGCCTGACCCCGGACCAAGTGGTGGCTATCGCCAGCAACAATGGCGGCAAGCAAGCGCTCGAAACGGTGC
AGCGGCTGTTGCCGGTGCTGTGCCAGGACCATGGCCTGACCCCGGACCAAGTGGTGGCTATCGCCAGCAA
CAATGGCGGCAAGCAAGCGCTCGAAAGCATTGTGGCCCAGCTGAGCCGGCCTGATCCGGCGTTGGCCGCG
TTGACCAACGATCACCTGGTGGCCCTGGCCTGCCTGGGCGGTCGTCCGGCCCTGGATGCGGTGAAGAAAG
GCCTGGGTGGATCCGCCATTCCAGTGAAGCGCGGCGCTACCGGTGAAACCAAAGTGTTTACCGGTAACAG
CAACAGCCCGAAGAGCCCGACCAAAGGCGGTTGCTCTGGCGGCTCAACTAATCTGAGCGACATCATTGAG
AAGGAGACTGGGAAACAGCTGGTCATTCAGGAGTCCATCCTGATGCTGCCTGAGGAGGTGGAGGAAGTGA
TCGGCAACAAGCCAGAGTCTGACATCCTGGTGCACACCGCCTACGACGAGTCCACAGATGAGAATGTGAT
GCTGCTGACCTCTGACGCCCCCGAGTATAAGCCTTGGGCCCTGGTCATCCAGGATTCTAACGGCGAGAAT
AAGATCAAGATGCTGTGATAAGGGGTCTTTGTCCTCTGTACTGTCTCTCTCCTTGCCCCTAACCCAAAAA
GCTTCATTTTTCTGTGTAGGCTGCACAAGAGCCTTGATTGAAGATATATTCTTTCTGAACAGTATTTAAG
GTTTCCAATAAAATGTACACCCCTCAGAA
